>Addgene plasmid #105024 | pKLV2-U6gRNA5(Nelfb-g2)-PGKpuroBFP-W | depositor full sequence | sequence record 199126 | Full Sequence
CTAAATTGTAAGCGTTAATATTTTGTTAAAATTCGCGTTAAATTTTTGTTAAATCAGCTCATTTTTTAAC
CAATAGGCCGAAATCGGCAAAATCCCTTATAAATCAAAAGAATAGACCGAGATAGGGT
[37 nt withheld, positions 129-165]
AAAGAACGTGGACTCCAACGTCAAAGG
[49 nt withheld, positions 193-241]
T
[91 nt withheld, positions 243-333]
G
[124 nt withheld, positions 335-458]
CCCATTCGCCATTCAGGCTGCGCAACTGTTGGGAAGGGCGATCGGTGCGGGCCTCTTCGCTATTACGCCA
GCTGGCGAAAGGGGGATGTGCTGCAAGGCGATTAAGTTGGGTAACGCCAGGGTTTTCCCAGTCACGACGT
TGTAAAACGACGGCCAGTGAGCGCGCGTAATACGACTCACTATAGGGCGAATTGACTAGTACATAACTTA
CGGTAAATGGCCCGCCTGGCTGACCGCCCAACGACCCCCGCCCATTGACGTCAATAATGACGTATGTTCC
CATAGTAACGCCAATAGGGACTTTCCATTGACGTCAATGGGTGGAGTATTTACGGTAAACTGCCCACTTG
GCAGTACATCAAGTGTATCATATGCCAAGTACGCCCCCTATTGACGTCAATGACGGTAAATGGCCCGCCT
GGCATTATGCCCAGTACATGACCTTATGGGACTTTCCTACTTGGCAGTACATCTACGTATTAGTCATCGC
TATTACCATGGTGATGCGGTTTTGGCAGTACATCAATGGGCGTGGATAGCGGTTTGACTCACGGGGATTT
CCAAGTCTCCACCCCATTGACGTCAATGGGAGTTTGTTTTGGCACCAAAATCAACGGGACTTTCCAAAAT
GTCGTAACAACTCCGCCCCATTGACGCAAATGGGCGGTAGGCGTGTACGGTGGGAGGTCTATATAAGCAG
CGCGTTTTGCCTGTACTGGGTCTCTCTGGTTAGACCAGATCTGAGCCTGGGAGCTCTCTGGCTAACTAGG
GAACCCACTGCTTAAGCCTCAATAAAGCTTGCCTTGAGTGCTTCAAGTAGTGTGTGCCCGTCTGTTGTGT
GACTCTGGTAACTAGAGATCCCTCAGACCCTTTTAGTCAGTGTGGAAAATCTCTAGCAGTGGCGCCCGAA
CAGGGACTTGAAAGCGAAAGGGAAACCAGAGGAGCTCTCTCGACGCAGGACTCGGCTTGCTGAAGCGCGC
ACGGCAAGAGGCGAGGGGCGGCGACTGGTGAGTACGCCAAAAATTTTGACTAGCGGAGGCTAGAAGGAGA
GAGATGGGTGCGAGAGCGTCAGTATTAAGCGGGGGAGAATTAGATCGCGATGGGAAAAAATTCGGTTAAG
GCCAGGGGGAAAGAAAAAATATAAATTAAAACATATAGTATGGGCAAGCAGGGAGCTAGAACGATTCGCA
GTTAATCCTGGCCTGTTAGAAACATCAGAAGGCTGTAGACAAATACTGGGACAGCTACAACCATCCCTTC
AGACAGGATCAGAAGAACTTAGATCATTATATAATACAGTAGCAACCCTCTATTGTGTGCATCAAAGGAT
AGAGATAAAAGACACCAAGGAAGCTTTAGACAAGATAGAGGAAGAGCAAAACAAAAGTAAGACCACCGCA
CAGCAAGCGGCCGGCCGCGCTGATCTTCAGACCTGGAGGAGGAGATATGAGGGACAATTGGAGAAGTGAA
TTATATAAATATAAAGTAGTAAAAATTGAACCATTAGGAGTAGCACCCACCAAGGCAAAGAGAAGAGTGG
TGCAGAGAGAAAAAAGAGCAGTGGGAATAGGAGCTTTGTTCCTTGGGTTCTTGGGAGCAGCAGGAAGCAC
TATGGGCGCAGCGTCAATGACGCTGACGGTACAGGCCAGACAATTATTGTCTGGTATAGTGCAGCAGCAG
AACAATTTGCTGAGGGCTATTGAGGCGCAACAGCATCTGTTGCAACTCACAGTCTGGGGCATCAAGCAGC
TCCAGGCAAGAATCCTGGCTGTGGAAAGATACCTAAAGGATCAACAGCTCCTGGGGATTTGGGGTTGCTC
TGGAAAACTCATTTGCACCACTGCTGTGCCTTGGAATGCTAGTTGGAGTAATAAATCTCTGGAACAGATT
TGGAATCACACGACCTGGATGGAGTGGGACAGAGAAATTAACAATTACACAAGCTTAATACACTCCTTAA
TTGAAGAATCGCAAAACCAGCAAGAAAAGAATGAACAAGAATTATTGGAATTAGATAAATGGGCAAGTTT
GTGGAATTGGTTTAACATAACAAATTGGCTGTGGTATATAAAATTATTCATAATGATAGTAGGAGGCTTG
GTAGGTTTAAGAATAGTTTTTGCTGTACTTTCTATAGTGAATAGAGTTAGGCAGGGATATTCACCATTAT
CGTTTCAGACCCACCTCCCAACCCCGAGGGGACCCGACAGGCCCGAAGGAATAGAAGAAGAAGGTGGAGA
GAGAGACAGAGACAGATCCATTCGATTAGTGAACGGATCGGCACTGCGTGCGCCAATTCTGCAGACAAAT
GGCAGTATTCATCCACAATTTTAAAAGAAAAGGGGGGATTGGGGGGTACAGTGCAGGGGAAAGAATAGTA
GACATAATAGCAACAGACATACAAACTAAAGAATTACAAAAACAAATTACAAAAATTCAAAATTTTCGGG
TTTATTACAGGGACAGCAGAGATCCAGTTTGGTTAGTACCGGGCCCTACGCGTCCAAGGTCGGGCAGGAA
GAGGGCCTATTTCCCATGATTCCTTCATATTTGCATATACGATACAAGGCTGTTAGAGAGATAATTAGAA
TTAATTTGACTGTAAACACAAAGATATTAGTACAAAATACGTGACGTAGAAAGTAATAATTTCTTGGGTA
GTTTGCAGTTTTAAAATTATGTTTTAAAATGGACTATCATATGCTTACCGTAACTTGAAAGTATTTCGAT
TTCTTGGCTTTATATATCTTGTGGAAAGGACGAAACACCGGGATCTACACGGGACACCGGTTTAAGAGCT
ATGCTGGAAACAGCATAGCAAGTTTAAATAAGGCTAGTCCGTTATCAACTTGAAAAAGTGGCACCGAGTC
GGTGCTTTTTTTGGATCCAATTCTACCGGGTAGGGGAGGCGCTTTTCCCAAGGCAGTCTGGAGCATGCGC
TTTAGCAGCCCCGCTGGGCACTTGGCGCTACACAAGTGGCCTCTGGCCTCGCACACATTCCACATCCACC
GGTAGGCGCCAACCGGCTCCGTTCTTTGGTGGCCCCTTCGCGCCACCTTCTACTCCTCCCCTAGTCAGGA
AGTTCCCCCCCGCCCCGCAGCTCGCGTCGTGCAGGACGTGACAAATGGAAGTAGCACGTCTCACTAGTCT
CGTGCAGATGGACAGCACCGCTGAGCAATGGAAGCGGGTAGGCCTTTGGGGCAGCGGCCAATAGCAGCTT
TGCTCCTTCGCTTTCTGGGCTCAGAGGCTGGGAAGGGGTGGGTCCGGGGGCGGGCTCAGGGGCGGGCTCA
GGGGCGGGGCGGGCGCCCGAAGGTCCTCCGGAGGCCCGGCATTCTGCACGCTTCAAAAGCGCACGTCTGC
CGCGCTGTTCTCCTCTTCCTCATCTCCGGGCCTTTCGACCTGCATCCATCTAGATCTCGAGCAGCTGAAG
CTTACCATGACCGAGTACAAGCCCACGGTGCGCCTCGCCACCCGCGACGACGTCCCCAGGGCCGTACGCA
CCCTCGCCGCCGCGTTCGCCGACTACCCCGCCACGCGCCACACCGTCGATCCGGACCGCCACATCGAGCG
GGTCACCGAGCTGCAAGAACTCTTCCTCACGCGCGTCGGGCTCGACATCGGCAAGGTGTGGGTCGCGGAC
GACGGCGCCGCGGTGGCGGTCTGGACCACGCCGGAGAGCGTCGAAGCGGGGGCGGTGTTCGCCGAGATCG
GCCCGCGCATGGCCGAGTTGAGCGGTTCCCGGCTGGCCGCGCAGCAACAGATGGAAGGCCTCCTGGCGCC
GCACCGGCCCAAGGAGCCCGCGTGGTTCCTGGCCACCGTCGGCGTCTCGCCCGACCACCAGGGCAAGGGT
CTGGGCAGCGCCGTCGTGCTCCCCGGAGTGGAGGCGGCCGAGCGCGCCGGGGTGCCCGCCTTCCTGGAGA
CCTCCGCGCCCCGCAACCTCCCCTTCTACGAGCGGCTCGGCTTCACCGTCACCGCCGACGTCGAGGTGCC
CGAAGGACCGCGCACCTGGTGCATGACCCGCAAGCCCGGTGCCGGCGGCGGGTCCGGAGGAGAGGGCAGA
GGAAGTCTCCTAACATGCGGTGACGTGGAGGAGAATCCTGGCCCAATGAGCGAGCTGATTAAGGAGAACA
TGCACATGAAGCTGTACATGGAGGGCACCGTGGACAACCATCACTTCAAGTGCACATCCGAGGGCGAAGG
CAAGCCCTACGAGGGCACCCAGACCATGAGAATCAAGGTGGTCGAGGGCGGCCCTCTCCCCTTCGCCTTC
GACATCCTGGCTACTAGCTTCCTCTACGGCAGCAAGACCTTCATCAACCACACCCAGGGCATCCCCGACT
TCTTCAAGCAGTCCTTCCCTGAGGGCTTCACATGGGAGAGAGTCACCACATACGAGGACGGGGGCGTGCT
GACCGCTACCCAGGACACCAGCCTCCAGGACGGCTGCCTCATCTACAACGTCAAGATCAGAGGGGTGAAC
TTCACATCCAACGGCCCTGTGATGCAGAAGAAAACACTCGGCTGGGAGGCCTTCACCGAGACGCTGTACC
CCGCTGACGGCGGCCTGGAAGGCAGAAACGACATGGCCCTGAAGCTCGTGGGCGGGAGCCATCTGATCGC
AAACATCAAGACCACATATAGATCCAAGAAACCCGCTAAGAACCTCAAGATGCCTGGCGTCTACTATGTG
GACTACAGACTGGAAAGAATCAAGGAGGCCAACAACGAGACCTACGTCGAGCAGCACGAGGTGGCAGTGG
CCAGATACTGCGACCTCCCTAGCAAACTGGGGCACAAGCTTAATTGAGCGGCCGCTCAACCTCTGGATTA
CAAAATTTGTGAAAGATTGACTGGTATTCTTAACTATGTTGCTCCTTTTACGCTATGTGGATACGCTGCT
TTAATGCCTTTGTATCATGCTATTGCTTCCCGTATGGCTTTCATTTTCTCCTCCTTGTATAAATCCTGGT
TGCTGTCTCTTTATGAGGAGTTGTGGCCCGTTGTCAGGCAACGTGGCGTGGTGTGCACTGTGTTTGCTGA
CGCAACCCCCACTGGTTGGGGCATTGCCACCACCTGTCAGCTCCTTTCCGGGACTTTCGCTTTCCCCCTC
CCTATTGCCACGGCGGAACTCATCGCCGCCTGCCTTGCCCGCTGCTGGACAGGGGCTCGGCTGTTGGGCA
CTGACAATTCCGTGGTGTTGTCGGGGAAATCATCGTCCTTTCCTTGGCTGCTCGCCTGTGTTGCCACCTG
GATTCTGCGCGGGACGTCCTTCTGCTACGTCCCTTCGGCCCTCAATCCAGCGGACCTTCCTTCCCGCGGC
CTGCTGCCGGCTCTGCGGCCTCTTCCGCGTCTACGCCTTCGCCCTCAGACGAGTCGGATCTCCCTTTGGG
CCGCCTCCCCGCAGGTACCTTTAAGACCAATGACTTACAAGGCAGCTGTAGATCTTAGCCACTTTTTAAA
AGAAAAGGGGGGACTGGAAGGGCTAATTCACTCCCAAAGAAGTCAAGATCTGCTTTTTGCCTGTACTGGG
TCTCTCTGGTTAGACCAGAGTCTCTCTGGTTAGACCAGATCTGAGCCTGGGAGCTCTCTGGCTAACTAGG
GAACCCACTGCTTAAGCCTCAATAAAGCTTGCCTTGAGTGCTTCAAGTAGTGTGTGCCCGTCTGTTGTGT
GACTCTGGTAACTAGAGATCCCTCAGACCCTTTTAGTCAGTGTGGAAAATCTCTAGCAGTTTAAACCCGC
TGATCAGCCTCGACTGTGCCTTCTAGTTGCCAGCCATCTGTTGTTTGCCCCTCCCCCGTGCCTTCCTTGA
CCCTGGAAGGTGCCACTCCCACTGTCCTTTCCTAATAAAATGAGGAAATTGCATCGCATTGTCTGAGTAG
GTGTCATTCTATTCTGGGGGGTGGGGTGGGGCAGGACAGCAAGGGGGAGGATTGGGAAGTCAATAGCAGG
CATGCTGGGGATGCGGTGGGCTCTATGGGCGGCCGTTAATTAAGCTTTTGTTCCCTTTAGTGAGGGTTAA
TTGCGCGCTTGGCGTAATCATGGTCATAGCTGTTTCCTGTGTGAAATTGTTATCCGCTCACAATTCCACA
CAACATACGAGCCGGAAGCATAAAGTGTAAAGCCTGGGGTGCCTAATGAGTGAGCTAACTCACATTAATT
GCGTTGCGCTCACTGCCCGCTTTCCAGTCGGGAAACCTGTCGTGCCAGCTGCATTAATGAATCGGCCAAC
GCGCGGGGAGAGGCGGTTTGCGTATTGGGCGCTCTTCCGCTTCCTCGCTCACTGACTCGCTGCGCTCGGT
CGTTCGGCTGCGGCGAGCGGTATCAGCTCACTCAAAGGCGGTAATACGGTTATCCACAGAATCAGGGGAT
AACGCAGGAAAGAACATGTGAGCAAAAGGCCAGCAAAAGGCCAGGAACCGTAAAAAGGCCGCGTTGCTGG
CGTTTTTCCATAGGCTCCGCCCCCCTGACGAGCATCACAAAAATCGACGCTCAAGTCAGAGGTGGCGAAA
CCCGACAGGACTATAAAGATACCAGGCGTTTCCCCCTGGAAGCTCCCTCGTGCGCTCTCCTGTTCCGACC
CTGCCGCTTACCGGATACCTGTCCGCCTTTCTCCCTTCGGGAAGCGTGGCGCTTTCTCATAGCTCACGCT
GTAGGTATCTCAGTTCGGTGTAGGTCGTTCGCTCCAAGCTGGGCTGTGTGCACGAACCCCCCGTTCAGCC
CGACCGCTGCGCCTTATCCGGTAACTATCGTCTTGAGTCCAACCCGGTAAGACACGACTTATCGCCACTG
GCAGCAGCCACTGGTAACAGGATTAGCAGAGCGAGGTATGTAGGCGGTGCTACAGAGTTCTTGAAGTGGT
GGCCTAACTACGGCTACACTAGAAGGACAGTATTTGGTATCTGCGCTCTGCTGAAGCCAGTTACCTTCGG
AAAAAGAGTTGGTAGCTCTTGATCCGGCAAACAAACCACCGCTGGTAGCGGTGGTTTTTTTGTTTGCAAG
CAGCAGATTACGCGCAGAAAAAAAGGATCTCAAGAAGATCCTTTGATCTTTTCTACGGGGTCTGACGCTC
AGTGGAACGAAAACTCACGTTAAGGGATTTTGGTCATGAGATTATCAAAAAGGATCTTCACCTAGATCCT
TTTAAATTAAAAATGAAGTTTTAAATCAATCTAAAGTATATATGAGTAAACTTGGTCTGACAGTTACCAA
TGCTTAATCAGTGAGGCACCTATCTCAGCGATCTGTCTATTTCGTTCATCCATAGTTGCCTGACTCCCCG
TCGTGTAGATAACTACGATACGGGAGGGCTTACCATCTGGCCCCAGTGCTGCAATGATACCGCGAGACCC
ACGCTCACCGGCTCCAGATTTATCAGCAATAAACCAGCCAGCCGGAAGGGCCGAGCGCAGAAGTGGTCCT
GCAACTTTATCCGCCTCCATCCAGTCTATTAATTGTTGCCGGGAAGCTAGAGTAAGTAGTTCGCCAGTTA
ATAGTTTGCGCAACGTTGTTGCCATTGCTACAGGCATCGTGGTGTCACGCTCGTCGTTTGGTATGGCTTC
ATTCAGCTCCGGTTCCCAACGATCAAGGCGAGTTACATGATCCCCCATGTTGTGCAAAAAAGCGGTTAGC
TCCTTCGGTCCTCCGATCGTTGTCAGAAGTAAGTTGGCCGCAGTGTTATCACTCATGGTTATGGCAGCAC
TGCATAATTCTCTTACTGTCATGCCATCCGTAAGATGCTTTTCTGTGACTGGTGAGTACTCAACCAAGTC
ATTCTGAGAATAGTGTATGCGGCGACCGAGTTGCTCTTGCCCGGCGTCAATACGGGATAATACCGCGCCA
CATAGCAGAACTTTAAAAGTGCTCATCATTGGAAAACGTTCTTCGGGGCGAAAACTCTCAAGGATCTTAC
CGCTGTTGAGATCCAGTTCGATGTAACCCACTCGTGCACCCAACTGATCTTCAGCATCTTTTACTTTCAC
CAGCGTTTCTGGGTGAGCAAAAACAGGAAGGCAAAATGCCGCAAAAAAGGGAATAAGGGCGACACGGAAA
TGTTGAATACTCATACTCTTCCTTTTTCAATATTATTGAAGCATTTATCAGGGTTATTGTCTCATGAGCG
GATACATATTTGAATGTATTTAGAAAAATAAACAAATAGGGGTTCCGCGCACATTTCCCCGAAAAGTGCC
AC
Features (pLannotate 1.2.2; 28 found; start..end, strand, type, name):
     30..458     -  rep_origin     f1 ori (sequence partly withheld): f1 bacteriophage origin of replication; arrow indicates direction of (+) strand synthesis
    463..618     -  CDS            lacZα (fragment): LacZα fragment of β-galactosidase; lacZ fragment
    626..644     +  promoter       T7 promoter: promoter for bacteriophage T7 RNA polymerase
    658..958     +  enhancer       CMV enhancer: human cytomegalovirus immediate early enhancer
    959..1158    +  promoter       CMV promoter: human cytomegalovirus (CMV) immediate early promoter
   1176..1356    +  LTR            5' LTR (truncated): truncated 5' long terminal repeat (LTR) from HIV-1
   1403..1528    +  misc_feature   HIV-1 Ψ: packaging signal of human immunodeficiency virus type 1
   1512..1850    +  CDS            HIV-1 gag (fragment): gag protein from human immunodeficiency virus 1; gag
   2027..2260    +  misc_feature   RRE: The Rev response element (RRE) of HIV-1 allows for Rev-dependent mRNA export from the nucleus to the cytoplasm.
   2637..2737    +  CDS            Rev (fragment): human immunodeficiency virus 1 (HIV-1) Rev protein; rev; enhances nuclear export of unspliced and incompletely spliced viral mRNAs
   2787..2904    +  misc_feature   cPPT/CTS: central polypurine tract and central termination sequence of HIV-1
   2979..3219    +  promoter       U6 promoter: RNA polymerase III promoter for human U6 snRNA
   3266..3333    +  misc_RNA       tracrRNA (fragment): trans-activating CRISPR RNA for the Streptococcus pyogenes CRISPR/Cas9 system
   3356..3855    +  promoter       PGK promoter: mouse phosphoglycerate kinase 1 promoter
   3895..4491    +  CDS            PuroR (fragment): puromycin N-acetyltransferase; pac from Streptomyces; confers resistance to puromycin
   4564..5262    +  CDS            TagBFP: TagBFP is a basic (constitutively fluorescent) blue fluorescent protein published in 2008, derived from Entacmaea quadricolor. It is reported to be a very rapidly-maturing monomer with very low acid sensitivity.
   5274..5860    +  misc_feature   WPRE: woodchuck hepatitis virus posttranscriptional regulatory element
   5854..6000    +  CDS            nef (fragment): NEF_HV1LA - Experimental evidence at protein level: Swiss-Prot protein existence level 1. Extracellular Nef protein targets CD4(+) T-lymphocytes for apoptosis by interacting with CXCR4 surface receptors. From Human immunodeficiency virus type 1 group M subtype B (isolate Lai) (HIV-1).
   6008..6186    +  LTR            5' LTR (truncated): truncated 5' long terminal repeat (LTR) from HIV-1
   6212..6323    +  polyA_signal   bGH poly(A) signal: bovine growth hormone polyadenylation signal
   6462..6480    -  promoter       T3 promoter: promoter for bacteriophage T3 RNA polymerase
   6525..6541    -  protein_bind   lac operator: The lac repressor binds to the lac operator to inhibit transcription in E. coli. This inhibition can be relieved by adding lactose or isopropyl-β-D-thiogalactopyranoside (IPTG). lac repressor encoded by lacI
   6549..6579    -  promoter       lac promoter: promoter for the E. coli lac operon
   6594..6615    -  protein_bind   CAP binding site: CAP binding activates transcription in the presence of cAMP. E. coli catabolite activator protein
   6628..6720    -  CDS            lacI (fragment): lac repressor; lacI; The lac repressor binds to the lac operator to inhibit transcription in E. coli. This inhibition can be relieved by adding lactose or isopropyl-β-D-thiogalactopyranoside (IPTG).
   6903..7491    -  rep_origin     ori: high-copy-number ColE1/pMB1/pBR322/pUC origin of replication
   7662..8522    -  CDS            AmpR: β-lactamase; bla; confers resistance to ampicillin, carbenicillin, and related antibiotics
   8523..8627    -  promoter       AmpR promoter: bla
