>Addgene plasmid #105024 | pKLV2-U6gRNA5(Nelfb-g2)-PGKpuroBFP-W | addgene full sequence | sequence record 207364 | Addgene NGS Result
CTAAATTGTAAGCGTTAATATTTTGTTAAAATTCGCGTTAAATTTTTGTTAAATCAGCTCATTTTTTAAC
CAATAGGCCGAAATCGGCAAAATCCCTTATAAATCAAAAGAATAGACCGAGATAGGGT
[37 nt withheld, positions 129-165]
AAAGAACGTGGACTCCAACGTCAAAGG
[49 nt withheld, positions 193-241]
T
[91 nt withheld, positions 243-333]
G
[124 nt withheld, positions 335-458]
CCCATTCGCCATTCAGGCTGCGCAACTGTTGGGAAGGGCGATCGGTGCGGGCCTCTTCGCTATTACGCCA
GCTGGCGAAAGGGGGATGTGCTGCAAGGCGATTAAGTTGGGTAACGCCAGGGTTTTCCCAGTCACGACGT
TGTAAAACGACGGCCAGTGAGCGCGCGTAATACGACTCACTATAGGGCGAATTGACTAGTACATAACTTA
CGGTAAATGGCCCGCCTGGCTGACCGCCCAACGACCCCCGCCCATTGACGTCAATAATGACGTATGTTCC
CATAGTAACGCCAATAGGGACTTTCCATTGACGTCAATGGGTGGAGTATTTACGGTAAACTGCCCACTTG
GCAGTACATCAAGTGTATCATATGCCAAGTACGCCCCCTATTGACGTCAATGACGGTAAATGGCCCGCCT
GGCATTATGCCCAGTACATGACCTTATGGGACTTTCCTACTTGGCAGTACATCTACGTATTAGTCATCGC
TATTACCATGGTGATGCGGTTTTGGCAGTACATCAATGGGCGTGGATAGCGGTTTGACTCACGGGGATTT
CCAAGTCTCCACCCCATTGACGTCAATGGGAGTTTGTTTTGGCACCAAAATCAACGGGACTTTCCAAAAT
GTCGTAACAACTCCGCCCCATTGACGCAAATGGGCGGTAGGCGTGTACGGTGGGAGGTCTATATAAGCAG
CGCGTTTTGCCTGTACTGGGTCTCTCTGGTTAGACCAGATCTGAGCCTGGGAGCTCTCTGGCTAACTAGG
GAACCCACTGCTTAAGCCTCAATAAAGCTTGCCTTGAGTGCTTCAAGTAGTGTGTGCCCGTCTGTTGTGT
GACTCTGGTAACTAGAGATCCCTCAGACCCTTTTAGTCAGTGTGGAAAATCTCTAGCAGTGGCGCCCGAA
CAGGGACTTGAAAGCGAAAGGGAAACCAGAGGAGCTCTCTCGACGCAGGACTCGGCTTGCTGAAGCGCGC
ACGGCAAGAGGCGAGGGGCGGCGACTGGTGAGTACGCCAAAAATTTTGACTAGCGGAGGCTAGAAGGAGA
GAGATGGGTGCGAGAGCGTCAGTATTAAGCGGGGGAGAATTAGATCGCGATGGGAAAAAATTCGGTTAAG
GCCAGGGGGAAAGAAAAAATATAAATTAAAACATATAGTATGGGCAAGCAGGGAGCTAGAACGATTCGCA
GTTAATCCTGGCCTGTTAGAAACATCAGAAGGCTGTAGACAAATACTGGGACAGCTACAACCATCCCTTC
AGACAGGATCAGAAGAACTTAGATCATTATATAATACAGTAGCAACCCTCTATTGTGTGCATCAAAGGAT
AGAGATAAAAGACACCAAGGAAGCTTTAGACAAGATAGAGGAAGAGCAAAACAAAAGTAAGACCACCGCA
CAGCAAGCGGCCGGCCGCGCTGATCTTCAGACCTGGAGGAGGAGATATGAGGGACAATTGGAGAAGTGAA
TTATATAAATATAAAGTAGTAAAAATTGAACCATTAGGAGTAGCACCCACCAAGGCAAAGAGAAGAGTGG
TGCAGAGAGAAAAAAGAGCAGTGGGAATAGGAGCTTTGTTCCTTGGGTTCTTGGGAGCAGCAGGAAGCAC
TATGGGCGCAGCGTCAATGACGCTGACGGTACAGGCCAGACAATTATTGTCTGGTATAGTGCAGCAGCAG
AACAATTTGCTGAGGGCTATTGAGGCGCAACAGCATCTGTTGCAACTCACAGTCTGGGGCATCAAGCAGC
TCCAGGCAAGAATCCTGGCTGTGGAAAGATACCTAAAGGATCAACAGCTCCTGGGGATTTGGGGTTGCTC
TGGAAAACTCATTTGCACCACTGCTGTGCCTTGGAATGCTAGTTGGAGTAATAAATCTCTGGAACAGATT
TGGAATCACACGACCTGGATGGAGTGGGACAGAGAAATTAACAATTACACAAGCTTAATACACTCCTTAA
TTGAAGAATCGCAAAACCAGCAAGAAAAGAATGAACAAGAATTATTGGAATTAGATAAATGGGCAAGTTT
GTGGAATTGGTTTAACATAACAAATTGGCTGTGGTATATAAAATTATTCATAATGATAGTAGGAGGCTTG
GTAGGTTTAAGAATAGTTTTTGCTGTACTTTCTATAGTGAATAGAGTTAGGCAGGGATATTCACCATTAT
CGTTTCAGACCCACCTCCCAACCCCGAGGGGACCCGACAGGCCCGAAGGAATAGAAGAAGAAGGTGGAGA
GAGAGACAGAGACAGATCCATTCGATTAGTGAACGGATCGGCACTGCGTGCGCCAATTCTGCAGACAAAT
GGCAGTATTCATCCACAATTTTAAAAGAAAAGGGGGGATTGGGGGGTACAGTGCAGGGGAAAGAATAGTA
GACATAATAGCAACAGACATACAAACTAAAGAATTACAAAAACAAATTACAAAAATTCAAAATTTTCGGG
TTTATTACAGGGACAGCAGAGATCCAGTTTGGTTAGTACCGGGCCCTACGCGTCCAAGGTCGGGCAGGAA
GAGGGCCTATTTCCCATGATTCCTTCATATTTGCATATACGATACAAGGCTGTTAGAGAGATAATTAGAA
TTAATTTGACTGTAAACACAAAGATATTAGTACAAAATACGTGACGTAGAAAGTAATAATTTCTTGGGTA
GTTTGCAGTTTTAAAATTATGTTTTAAAATGGACTATCATATGCTTACCGTAACTTGAAAGTATTTCGAT
TTCTTGGCTTTATATATCTTGTGGAAAGGACGAAACACCGGGATCTACACGGGACACCGGTTTAAGAGCT
ATGCTGGAAACAGCATAGCAAGTTTAAATAAGGCTAGTCCGTTATCAACTTGAAAAAGTGGCACCGAGTC
GGTGCTTTTTTTGGATCCAATTCTACCGGGTAGGGGAGGCGCTTTTCCCAAGGCAGTCTGGAGCATGCGC
TTTAGCAGCCCCGCTGGGCACTTGGCGCTACACAAGTGGCCTCTGGCCTCGCACACATTCCACATCCACC
GGTAGGCGCCAACCGGCTCCGTTCTTTGGTGGCCCCTTCGCGCCACCTTCTACTCCTCCCCTAGTCAGGA
AGTTCCCCCCCGCCCCGCAGCTCGCGTCGTGCAGGACGTGACAAATGGAAGTAGCACGTCTCACTAGTCT
CGTGCAGATGGACAGCACCGCTGAGCAATGGAAGCGGGTAGGCCTTTGGGGCAGCGGCCAATAGCAGCTT
TGCTCCTTCGCTTTCTGGGCTCAGAGGCTGGGAAGGGGTGGGTCCGGGGGCGGGCTCAGGGGCGGGCTCA
GGGGCGGGGCGGGCGCCCGAAGGTCCTCCGGAGGCCCGGCATTCTGCACGCTTCAAAAGCGCACGTCTGC
CGCGCTGTTCTCCTCTTCCTCATCTCCGGGCCTTTCGACCTGCATCCATCTAGATCTCGAGCAGCTGAAG
CTTACCATGACCGAGTACAAGCCCACGGTGCGCCTCGCCACCCGCGACGACGTCCCCAGGGCCGTACGCA
CCCTCGCCGCCGCGTTCGCCGACTACCCCGCCACGCGCCACACCGTCGATCCGGACCGCCACATCGAGCG
GGTCACCGAGCTGCAAGAACTCTTCCTCACGCGCGTCGGGCTCGACATCGGCAAGGTGTGGGTCGCGGAC
GACGGCGCCGCGGTGGCGGTCTGGACCACGCCGGAGAGCGTCGAAGCGGGGGCGGTGTTCGCCGAGATCG
GCCCGCGCATGGCCGAGTTGAGCGGTTCCCGGCTGGCCGCGCAGCAACAGATGGAAGGCCTCCTGGCGCC
GCACCGGCCCAAGGAGCCCGCGTGGTTCCTGGCCACCGTCGGCGTCTCGCCCGACCACCAGGGCAAGGGT
CTGGGCAGCGCCGTCGTGCTCCCCGGAGTGGAGGCGGCCGAGCGCGCCGGGGTGCCCGCCTTCCTGGAGA
CCTCCGCGCCCCGCAACCTCCCCTTCTACGAGCGGCTCGGCTTCACCGTCACCGCCGACGTCGAGGTGCC
CGAAGGACCGCGCACCTGGTGCATGACCCGCAAGCCCGGTGCCGGCGGCGGGTCCGGAGGAGAGGGCAGA
GGAAGTCTCCTAACATGCGGTGACGTGGAGGAGAATCCTGGCCCAATGAGCGAGCTGATTAAGGAGAACA
TGCACATGAAGCTGTACATGGAGGGCACCGTGGACAACCATCACTTCAAGTGCACATCCGAGGGCGAAGG
CAAGCCCTACGAGGGCACCCAGACCATGAGAATCAAGGTGGTCGAGGGCGGCCCTCTCCCCTTCGCCTTC
GACATCCTGGCTACTAGCTTCCTCTACGGCAGCAAGACCTTCATCAACCACACCCAGGGCATCCCCGACT
TCTTCAAGCAGTCCTTCCCTGAGGGCTTCACATGGGAGAGAGTCACCACATACGAGGACGGGGGCGTGCT
GACCGCTACCCAGGACACCAGCCTCCAGGACGGCTGCCTCATCTACAACGTCAAGATCAGAGGGGTGAAC
TTCACATCCAACGGCCCTGTGATGCAGAAGAAAACACTCGGCTGGGAGGCCTTCACCGAGACGCTGTACC
CCGCTGACGGCGGCCTGGAAGGCAGAAACGACATGGCCCTGAAGCTCGTGGGCGGGAGCCATCTGATCGC
AAACATCAAGACCACATATAGATCCAAGAAACCCGCTAAGAACCTCAAGATGCCTGGCGTCTACTATGTG
GACTACAGACTGGAAAGAATCAAGGAGGCCAACAACGAGACCTACGTCGAGCAGCACGAGGTGGCAGTGG
CCAGATACTGCGACCTCCCTAGCAAACTGGGGCACAAGCTTAATTGAGCGGCCGCTCAACCTCTGGATTA
CAAAATTTGTGAAAGATTGACTGGTATTCTTAACTATGTTGCTCCTTTTACGCTATGTGGATACGCTGCT
TTAATGCCTTTGTATCATGCTATTGCTTCCCGTATGGCTTTCATTTTCTCCTCCTTGTATAAATCCTGGT
TGCTGTCTCTTTATGAGGAGTTGTGGCCCGTTGTCAGGCAACGTGGCGTGGTGTGCACTGTGTTTGCTGA
CGCAACCCCCACTGGTTGGGGCATTGCCACCACCTGTCAGCTCCTTTCCGGGACTTTCGCTTTCCCCCTC
CCTATTGCCACGGCGGAACTCATCGCCGCCTGCCTTGCCCGCTGCTGGACAGGGGCTCGGCTGTTGGGCA
CTGACAATTCCGTGGTGTTGTCGGGGAAATCATCGTCCTTTCCTTGGCTGCTCGCCTGTGTTGCCACCTG
GATTCTGCGCGGGACGTCCTTCTGCTACGTCCCTTCGGCCCTCAATCCAGCGGACCTTCCTTCCCGCGGC
CTGCTGCCGGCTCTGCGGCCTCTTCCGCGTCTACGCCTTCGCCCTCAGACGAGTCGGATCTCCCTTTGGG
CCGCCTCCCCGCAGGTACCTTTAAGACCAATGACTTACAAGGCAGCTGTAGATCTTAGCCACTTTTTAAA
AGAAAAGGGGGGACTGGAAGGGCTAATTCACTCCCAAAGAAGTCAAGATCTGCTTTTTGCCTGTACTGGG
TCTCTCTGGTTAGACCAGAGTCTCTCTGGTTAGACCAGATCTGAGCCTGGGAGCTCTCTGGCTAACTAGG
GAACCCACTGCTTAAGCCTCAATAAAGCTTGCCTTGAGTGCTTCAAGTAGTGTGTGCCCGTCTGTTGTGT
GACTCTGGTAACTAGAGATCCCTCAGACCCTTTTAGTCAGTGTGGAAAATCTCTAGCAGTTTAAACCCGC
TGATCAGCCTCGACTGTGCCTTCTAGTTGCCAGCCATCTGTTGTTTGCCCCTCCCCCGTGCCTTCCTTGA
CCCTGGAAGGTGCCACTCCCACTGTCCTTTCCTAATAAAATGAGGAAATTGCATCGCATTGTCTGAGTAG
GTGTCATTCTATTCTGGGGGGTGGGGTGGGGCAGGACAGCAAGGGGGAGGATTGGGAAGTCAATAGCAGG
CATGCTGGGGATGCGGTGGGCTCTATGGGCGGCCGTTAATTAAGCTTTTGTTCCCTTTAGTGAGGGTTAA
TTGCGCGCTTGGCGTAATCATGGTCATAGCTGTTTCCTGTGTGAAATTGTTATCCGCTCACAATTCCACA
CAACATACGAGCCGGGAGCATAAAGTGTAAAGCCTGGGGTGCCTAATGAGTGAGCTAACTCACATTAATT
GCGTTGCGCTCACTGCCCGCTTTCCAGTCGGGAAACCTGTCGTGCCAGCTGCATTAATGAATCGGCCAAC
GCGCGGGGAGAGGCGGTTTGCGTATTGGGCGCTCTTCCGCTTCCTCGCTCACTGACTCGCTGCGCTCGGT
CGTTCGGCTGCGGCGAGCGGTATCAGCTCACTCAAAGGCGGTAATACGGTTATCCACAGAATCAGGGGAT
AACGCAGGAAAGAACATGTGAGCAAAAGGCCAGCAAAAGGCCAGGAACCGTAAAAAGGCCGCGTTGCTGG
CGTTTTTCCATAGGCTCCGCCCCCCTGACGAGCATCACAAAAATCGACGCTCAAGTCAGAGGTGGCGAAA
CCCGACAGGACTATAAAGATACCAGGCGTTTCCCCCTGGAAGCTCCCTCGTGCGCTCTCCTGTTCCGACC
CTGCCGCTTACCGGATACCTGTCCGCCTTTCTCCCTTCGGGAAGCGTGGCGCTTTCTCATAGCTCACGCT
GTAGGTATCTCAGTTCGGTGTAGGTCGTTCGCTCCAAGCTGGGCTGTGTGCACGAACCCCCCGTTCAGCC
CGACCGCTGCGCCTTATCCGGTAACTATCGTCTTGAGTCCAACCCGGTAAGACACGACTTATCGCCACTG
GCAGCAGCCACTGGTAACAGGATTAGCAGAGCGAGGTATGTAGGCGGTGCTACAGAGTTCTTGAAGTGGT
GGCCTAACTACGGCTACACTAGAAGAACAGTATTTGGTATCTGCGCTCTGCTGAAGCCAGTTACCTTCGG
AAAAAGAGTTGGTAGCTCTTGATCCGGCAAACAAACCACCGCTGGTAGCGGTGGTTTTTTTGTTTGCAAG
CAGCAGATTACGCGCAGAAAAAAAGGATCTCAAGAAGATCCTTTGATCTTTTCTACGGGGTCTGACGCTC
AGTGGAACGAAAACTCACGTTAAGGGATTTTGGTCATGAGATTATCAAAAAGGATCTTCACCTAGATCCT
TTTAAATTAAAAATGAAGTTTTAAATCAATCTAAAGTATATATGAGTAAACTTGGTCTGACAGTTACCAA
TGCTTAATCAGTGAGGCACCTATCTCAGCGATCTGTCTATTTCGTTCATCCATAGTTGCCTGACTCCCCG
TCGTGTAGATAACTACGATACGGGAGGGCTTACCATCTGGCCCCAGTGCTGCAATGATACCGCGAGACCC
ACGCTCACCGGCTCCAGATTTATCAGCAATAAACCAGCCAGCCGGAAGGGCCGAGCGCAGAAGTGGTCCT
GCAACTTTATCCGCCTCCATCCAGTCTATTAATTGTTGCCGGGAAGCTAGAGTAAGTAGTTCGCCAGTTA
ATAGTTTGCGCAACGTTGTTGCCATTGCTACAGGCATCGTGGTGTCACGCTCGTCGTTTGGTATGGCTTC
ATTCAGCTCCGGTTCCCAACGATCAAGGCGAGTTACATGATCCCCCATGTTGTGCAAAAAAGCGGTTAGC
TCCTTCGGTCCTCCGATCGTTGTCAGAAGTAAGTTGGCCGCAGTGTTATCACTCATGGTTATGGCAGCAC
TGCATAATTCTCTTACTGTCATGCCATCCGTAAGATGCTTTTCTGTGACTGGTGAGTACTCAACCAAGTC
ATTCTGAGAATAGTGTATGCGGCGACCGAGTTGCTCTTGCCCGGCGTCAATACGGGATAATACCGCGCCA
CATAGCAGAACTTTAAAAGTGCTCATCATTGGAAAACGTTCTTCGGGGCGAAAACTCTCAAGGATCTTAC
CGCTGTTGAGATCCAGTTCGATGTAACCCACTCGTGCACCCAACTGATCTTCAGCATCTTTTACTTTCAC
CAGCGTTTCTGGGTGAGCAAAAACAGGAAGGCAAAATGCCGCAAAAAAGGGAATAAGGGCGACACGGAAA
TGTTGAATACTCATACTCTTCCTTTTTCAATATTATTGAAGCATTTATCAGGGTTATTGTCTCATGAGCG
GATACATATTTGAATGTATTTAGAAAAATAAACAAATAGGGGTTCCGCGCACATTTCCCCGAAAAGTGCC
AC
Features (pLannotate 1.2.2; 28 found; start..end, strand, type, name):
     30..458     -  rep_origin     f1 ori (sequence partly withheld): f1 bacteriophage origin of replication; arrow indicates direction of (+) strand synthesis
    463..618     -  CDS            lacZα (fragment): LacZα fragment of β-galactosidase; lacZ fragment
    626..644     +  promoter       T7 promoter: promoter for bacteriophage T7 RNA polymerase
    658..958     +  enhancer       CMV enhancer: human cytomegalovirus immediate early enhancer
    959..1158    +  promoter       CMV promoter: human cytomegalovirus (CMV) immediate early promoter
   1176..1356    +  LTR            5' LTR (truncated): truncated 5' long terminal repeat (LTR) from HIV-1
   1403..1528    +  misc_feature   HIV-1 Ψ: packaging signal of human immunodeficiency virus type 1
   1512..1850    +  CDS            HIV-1 gag (fragment): gag protein from human immunodeficiency virus 1; gag
   2027..2260    +  misc_feature   RRE: The Rev response element (RRE) of HIV-1 allows for Rev-dependent mRNA export from the nucleus to the cytoplasm.
   2637..2737    +  CDS            Rev (fragment): human immunodeficiency virus 1 (HIV-1) Rev protein; rev; enhances nuclear export of unspliced and incompletely spliced viral mRNAs
   2787..2904    +  misc_feature   cPPT/CTS: central polypurine tract and central termination sequence of HIV-1
   2979..3219    +  promoter       U6 promoter: RNA polymerase III promoter for human U6 snRNA
   3266..3333    +  misc_RNA       tracrRNA (fragment): trans-activating CRISPR RNA for the Streptococcus pyogenes CRISPR/Cas9 system
   3356..3855    +  promoter       PGK promoter: mouse phosphoglycerate kinase 1 promoter
   3895..4491    +  CDS            PuroR (fragment): puromycin N-acetyltransferase; pac from Streptomyces; confers resistance to puromycin
   4564..5262    +  CDS            TagBFP: TagBFP is a basic (constitutively fluorescent) blue fluorescent protein published in 2008, derived from Entacmaea quadricolor. It is reported to be a very rapidly-maturing monomer with very low acid sensitivity.
   5274..5860    +  misc_feature   WPRE: woodchuck hepatitis virus posttranscriptional regulatory element
   5854..6000    +  CDS            nef (fragment): NEF_HV1LA - Experimental evidence at protein level: Swiss-Prot protein existence level 1. Extracellular Nef protein targets CD4(+) T-lymphocytes for apoptosis by interacting with CXCR4 surface receptors. From Human immunodeficiency virus type 1 group M subtype B (isolate Lai) (HIV-1).
   6008..6186    +  LTR            5' LTR (truncated): truncated 5' long terminal repeat (LTR) from HIV-1
   6212..6323    +  polyA_signal   bGH poly(A) signal: bovine growth hormone polyadenylation signal
   6462..6480    -  promoter       T3 promoter: promoter for bacteriophage T3 RNA polymerase
   6525..6541    -  protein_bind   lac operator: The lac repressor binds to the lac operator to inhibit transcription in E. coli. This inhibition can be relieved by adding lactose or isopropyl-β-D-thiogalactopyranoside (IPTG). lac repressor encoded by lacI
   6549..6579    -  promoter       lac promoter: promoter for the E. coli lac operon
   6594..6615    -  protein_bind   CAP binding site: CAP binding activates transcription in the presence of cAMP. E. coli catabolite activator protein
   6628..6720    -  CDS            lacI (fragment): lac repressor; lacI; The lac repressor binds to the lac operator to inhibit transcription in E. coli. This inhibition can be relieved by adding lactose or isopropyl-β-D-thiogalactopyranoside (IPTG).
   6903..7491    -  rep_origin     ori: high-copy-number ColE1/pMB1/pBR322/pUC origin of replication
   7662..8522    -  CDS            AmpR: β-lactamase; bla; confers resistance to ampicillin, carbenicillin, and related antibiotics
   8523..8627    -  promoter       AmpR promoter: bla
