[The description below was written by a language model from this plasmid's Addgene catalogue record and pLannotate feature annotations shown in this document.]
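Description:
pKLV2-U6gRNA5(Nelfb-g2)-PGKpuroBFP-W is an 8,650 nt HIV-1-based lentiviral CRISPR guide RNA vector that expresses a single gRNA against mouse Nelfb (Entrez gene Cobra1) together with a puromycin resistance and TagBFP marker. It derives from the pKLV2-U6gRNA5(BbsI)-PGKpuroBFP-W backbone, into which the guide was inserted at BbsI sites that were destroyed during cloning. In bacteria it is maintained as a high-copy plasmid through a ColE1/pUC-type origin and selected with ampicillin via β-lactamase. The backbone also retains an f1 origin, T7 and T3 promoters, and lacZα/lac promoter remnants typical of a phagemid cloning vector.

The viral transfer cassette begins with a CMV enhancer/promoter fused to a truncated 5' LTR, which drives genomic RNA production in packaging cells. It is followed by the Ψ packaging signal with a gag fragment, the RRE for Rev-dependent nuclear export, and the cPPT/CTS. A human U6 RNA polymerase III promoter then transcribes the Nelfb spacer joined to a Streptococcus pyogenes Cas9 gRNA scaffold (annotated as a tracrRNA fragment). Downstream, the mouse PGK promoter drives puromycin N-acetyltransferase followed by TagBFP, so transduced cells can be selected with the drug or identified by blue fluorescence. The element linking the two coding sequences is not annotated. A WPRE enhances expression, and the cassette ends with a second truncated LTR and a bGH polyadenylation signal.

The plasmid encodes no Cas9, so the nuclease must be supplied separately, for example by Cas9-expressing target cells. The associated publication concerns a genome-wide CRISPR knockout screen of naive pluripotency, consistent with use for knocking out an individual gene, Nelfb, in mouse cells.
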