Addgene plasmid #105024: pKLV2-U6gRNA5(Nelfb-g2)-PGKpuroBFP-W
Purpose: Lentiviral gRNA plasmid targeting mouse Nelfb , co-expression of TagBFP
Depositing lab: Kosuke Yusa. Depositing organization: Wellcome Sanger Institute. Publication: Genome-wide CRISPR-KO Screen Uncovers mTORC1-Mediated Gsk3 Regulation in Naive Pluripotency Maintenance and Dissolution. Li M, Yu JSL, Tilgner K, Ong SH, Koike-Yusa H, Yusa K. Cell Rep. 2018 Jul 10;24(2):489-502. doi: 10.1016/j.celrep.2018.06.027. PubMed 29996108.
Backbone
  Vector backbone: pKLV2-U6gRNA5(BbsI)-PGKpuroBFP-W
  Backbone manufacturer: Yusa Lab
  Vector type: Mammalian Expression, Lentiviral, CRISPR
  Selectable markers: Puromycin
Growth in bacteria
  Bacterial resistance: Ampicillin, 100 μg/mL
  Growth temperature: 37°C
  Growth strain: NEB Stable
  Copy number: High Copy
Gene/Insert
  Gene/Insert name: Nelfb
  gRNA/shRNA sequence: GGATCTACACGGGACACCG
  Species: M. musculus (mouse)
  Entrez Gene: Cobra1 (a.k.a. Nelf-b, AB041607, AI663983, A730008L03Rik, RP23-132N23.4)
  Promoter: U6
  Cloning method: Restriction Enzyme; 5′ cloning site BbsI (destroyed during cloning); 3′ cloning site BbsI (destroyed during cloning)
  Sequencing primers: 5′ LKO.1 5'
Terms and licenses: Academic/Nonprofit Terms; Industry Terms: Not Available to Industry
How to cite: pKLV2-U6gRNA5(Nelfb-g2)-PGKpuroBFP-W was a gift from Kosuke Yusa (Addgene plasmid # 105024 ; http://n2t.net/addgene:105024 ; RRID:Addgene_105024)
